Addgene plasmid #220636: AiP1325 - pAAV-AiE2100m_C2-minBG-SYFP2-WPRE-BGHpA
Purpose: AiE2100m_C2 is an enhancer sequence, designed to drive AAV-mediated transgene expression in specific populations of brain cells
Depositing lab: Allen Institute for Brain Science & Bosiljka Tasic. Depositing organization: Allen Institute. Publication: A suite of enhancer AAVs and transgenic mouse lines for genetic access to cortical cell types (preprint). Ben-Simon Y, Hooper M, Narayan S, Daigle T, Dwivedi D, Way SW, Oster A, Stafford DA, Mich JK, Taormina MJ, Martinez RA, Opitz-Araya X, Roth JR, Allen S, Ayala A, Bakken TE, Barcelli T, Barta S, Bendrick J, Bertagnolli D, Bowlus J, Boyer G, Brouner K, Casian B, Casper T, Chakka AB, Chakrabarty R, Chance RK, Chavan S, Departee M, Donadio N, Dotson N, Egdorf T, Gabitto M, Garcia J, Gary A, Gasperini M, Goldy J, Gore BB, Graybuck L, Greisman N, Haeseleer F, Halterman C, Helback O, Hockemeyer D, Huang C, Huff S, Hunker A, Johansen N, Juneau Z, Kalmbach B, Khem S, Kussick E, Kutsal R, Larsen R, Lee C, Lee AY, Leibly M, Lenz GH, Liang E, Lusk N, Malone J, Mollenkopf T, Morin E, Newman D, Ng L, Ngo K, Omstead V, Oyama A, Pham T, Pom CA, Potekhina L, Ransford S, Rette D, Rimorin C, Rocha D, Ruiz A, Sanchez REA, Sedeno-Cortes A, Sevigny JP, Shapovalova N, Shulga L, Sigler AR, Siverts LA, Somasundaram S, Stewart K, Szelenyi E, Tieu M, Trader C, van Velthoven CTJ, Walker M, Weed N, Wirthlin M, Wood T, Wynalda B, Yao Z, Zhou T, Ariza J, Dee N, Reding M, Ronellenfitch K, Mufti S, Sunkin SM, Smith KA, Esposito L, Waters J, Thyagarajan B, Yao S, Lein ES, Zeng H, Levi BP, Ngai J, Ting J, Tasic B. bioRxiv [Preprint]. 2024 Sep 26:2024.06.10.597244. doi: 10.1101/2024.06.10.597244. PubMed 38915722.
Backbone
  Vector backbone: pAAV2
  Vector type: AAV
Growth in bacteria
  Bacterial resistance: Ampicillin, 100 μg/mL
  Growth temperature: 37°C
  Growth strain: NEB Stable
  Copy number: High Copy
Gene/Insert
  Gene/Insert name: SYFP2
  Species: Synthetic
  Promoter: minBG
  Cloning method: Gibson Cloning
Terms and licenses: Academic/Nonprofit Terms; Industry Terms: Not Available to Industry
Depositor comments: 5' Cloning Site: MluI (not destroyed), 3' Cloning Site: SgrAI (not destroyed). Please visit https://doi.org/10.1101/2024.06.10.597244 for bioRxiv preprint.
How to cite: AiP1325 - pAAV-AiE2100m_C2-minBG-SYFP2-WPRE-BGHpA was a gift from Allen Institute for Brain Science & Bosiljka Tasic (Addgene plasmid # 220636 ; http://n2t.net/addgene:220636 ; RRID:Addgene_220636)
