[The description below was written by a language model from this plasmid's Addgene catalogue record and pLannotate feature annotations shown in this document.]
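Description:
AiP1325 - pAAV-AiE2100m_C2-minBG-SYFP2-WPRE-BGHpA is an AAV transfer plasmid of about 4.6 kb built on a pAAV2 backbone and intended for packaging a recombinant AAV genome that reports enhancer activity in the brain. In bacteria it is maintained as a high-copy plasmid through a ColE1/pUC-type origin and selected with ampicillin via the bla (AmpR) gene and its promoter. An f1 phage origin and short remnants of pBR322 bom and rop sequences are also present in the backbone. The annotation detects a full AAV2 inverted terminal repeat downstream of the cassette but only two short ITR fragments at the upstream end. This may reflect the difficulty of sequencing and annotating these repeats rather than a true truncation, although the record does not settle the point.

Between the ITRs, the candidate enhancer AiE2100m_C2 sits upstream of the minimal beta-globin promoter (minBG). Neither element is called in the feature table, but they presumably occupy the unannotated region preceding the reporter. A minimal promoter gives little expression on its own, so transcription depends on the enhancer, which is designed to restrict expression to specific brain cell populations; the record does not state which ones. The reporter is SYFP2, a rapidly maturing monomeric yellow fluorescent protein derived from Aequorea victoria. It is followed by a WPRE, annotated as two fragments that suggest a shortened variant, which boosts transcript stability and expression, and by the bovine growth hormone polyadenylation signal. The enhancer is flanked by retained MluI and SgrAI sites, allowing it to be exchanged. The construct belongs to a collection of enhancer AAVs for genetic access to cortical cell types, used to label and evaluate targeted cells by fluorescence.
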