Features (pLannotate 1.2.2; 14 found; start..end, strand, type, name):
     12..39      +  repeat_region  AAV2 ITR (fragment): inverted terminal repeat of adeno-associated virus serotype 2 inverted
     68..95      +  repeat_region  AAV2 ITR (fragment): inverted terminal repeat of adeno-associated virus serotype 2 inverted
    595..1311    +  CDS            SYFP2: SYFP2 is a basic (constitutively fluorescent) yellow fluorescent protein published in 2006, derived from Aequorea victoria. It is reported to be a very rapidly-maturing monomer with moderate acid sensitivity.
   1351..1508    +  misc_feature   WPRE (fragment): woodchuck hepatitis virus posttranscriptional regulatory element
   1514..1594    +  misc_feature   WPRE (fragment): woodchuck hepatitis virus posttranscriptional regulatory element
   1611..1722    +  polyA_signal   bGH poly(A) signal: bovine growth hormone polyadenylation signal
   1840..1980    +  repeat_region  AAV2 ITR: inverted terminal repeat of adeno-associated virus serotype 2 inverted
   1985..2036    -  misc_feature   bom (fragment): basis of mobility region from pBR322
   2055..2510    +  rep_origin     f1 ori (sequence partly withheld): f1 bacteriophage origin of replication; arrow indicates direction of (+) strand synthesis
   2511..2560    -  misc_feature   bom (fragment): basis of mobility region from pBR322
   2662..2697    -  CDS            rop (fragment): Rop protein, which maintains plasmids at low copy number; rop
   2792..2896    +  promoter       AmpR promoter: bla
   2897..3757    +  CDS            AmpR: β-lactamase; bla; confers resistance to ampicillin, carbenicillin, and related antibiotics
   3928..4516    +  rep_origin     ori: high-copy-number ColE1/pMB1/pBR322/pUC origin of replication
>Addgene plasmid #220636 | AiP1325 - pAAV-AiE2100m_C2-minBG-SYFP2-WPRE-BGHpA | addgene full sequence | sequence record 461983 | Addgene NGS Result
CCTGCAGGCAGCTGCGCGCTCGCTCGCTCACTGAGGCCGCCCGGGCGTCGGGCGACCTTTGGTCGCCCGG
CCTCAGTGAGCGAGCGAGCGCGCAGAGAGGGAGTGGCCAACTCCATCACTAGGGGTTCCTGCGGCCGCAC
GCGTTAAAGCAAGAAGGGAAAATGGATTTCTTAATGAGTCTGTATACAGTGCAGTATCTATGAGCTATGG
TGTGTGTGACTGCCAAGGCAGTCAGATGCTATTCAAGCAAGGAATGCTGCTCTGAGATCAGCTAGTACGT
AAGAAAGACATCCTGGCTCCTGGAAGATGACAAGAGTTTGCCTCCGTAGTATTTGAAAGAAAGTGGTCAT
GGCCATCATGAATCAATCACTTCAGGAAAAGGTTGAGCATGTGCTGTGACGACTGCAGATCTTTTTATAG
CTGTGGATTCTTTTATAGCTGCTGAGATACGACGATAGGAGTGGAGCGGTAGTTATCGTTGATTTGTTTC
TTAAGGAGCTCGGGCTGGGCATAAAAGTCAGGGCAGAGCCATCTATTGCTTACATTTGCTTCTGGGATCC
AGATCTTTCGAAGCTAGCGCTACCGGTCGCCACCATGGTGAGCAAGGGCGAGGAGCTGTTCACCGGGGTG
GTGCCCATCCTGGTCGAGCTGGACGGCGACGTAAACGGCCACAAGTTCAGCGTGTCCGGCGAGGGCGAGG
GCGATGCCACCTACGGCAAGCTGACCCTGAAGCTGATCTGCACCACCGGCAAGCTGCCCGTGCCCTGGCC
CACCCTCGTGACCACCCTGGGCTACGGCGTGCAGTGCTTCGCCCGCTACCCCGACCACATGAAGCAGCAC
GACTTCTTCAAGTCCGCCATGCCCGAAGGCTACGTCCAGGAGCGCACCATCTTCTTCAAGGACGACGGCA
ACTACAAGACCCGCGCCGAGGTGAAGTTCGAGGGCGACACCCTGGTGAACCGCATCGAGCTGAAGGGCAT
CGACTTCAAGGAGGACGGCAACATCCTGGGGCACAAGCTGGAGTACAACTACAACAGCCACAACGTCTAT
ATCACCGCCGACAAGCAGAAGAACGGCATCAAGGCCAACTTCAAGATCCGCCACAACATCGAGGACGGCG
GCGTGCAGCTCGCCGACCACTACCAGCAGAACACCCCCATCGGCGACGGCCCCGTGCTGCTGCCCGACAA
CCACTACCTGAGCTACCAGTCCAAGCTGAGCAAAGACCCCAACGAGAAGCGCGATCACATGGTCCTGCTG
GAGTTCGTGACCGCCGCCGGGATCACTCTCGGCATGGACGAGCTGTACAAGTAAGTCGACGGCGCGCCGC
GGCCGCGAATTCGATATCATAATCAACCTCTGGATTACAAAATTTGTGAAAGATTGACTGGTATTCTTAA
CTATGTTGCTCCTTTTACGCTATGTGGATACGCTGCTTTAATGCCTTTGTATCATGCTATTGCTTCCCGT
ATGGCTTTCATTTTCTCCTCCTTGTATAAATCCTGGTTAGTTCTTGCCACGGCGGAACTCATCGCCGCCT
GCCTTGCCCGCTGCTGGACAGGGGCTCGGCTGTTGGGCACTGACAATTCCGTGGCTCGAGAGATCTTCGA
CTGTGCCTTCTAGTTGCCAGCCATCTGTTGTTTGCCCCTCCCCCGTGCCTTCCTTGACCCTGGAAGGTGC
CACTCCCACTGTCCTTTCCTAATAAAATGAGGAAATTGCATCGCATTGTCTGAGTAGGTGTCATTCTATT
CTGGGGGGTGGGGTGGGGCAGGACAGCAAGGGGGAGGATTGGGAAGACAATAGCAGGCATGAGATCTCAC
GTGCGGACCGAGCGGCCGCAGGAACCCCTAGTGATGGAGTTGGCCACTCCCTCTCTGCGCGCTCGCTCGC
TCACTGAGGCCGGGCGACCAAAGGTCGCCCGACGCCCGGGCTTTGCCCGGGCGGCCTCAGTGAGCGAGCG
AGCGCGCAGCTGCCTGCAGGGGCGCCTGATGCGGTATTTTCTCCTTACGCATCTGTGCGGTATTTCACAC
CGCATA
[95 nt withheld, positions 2037-2131]
T
[46 nt withheld, positions 2133-2178]
C
[141 nt withheld, positions 2180-2320]
CCTTTGACGTTGGAGTCCACGTTCTTT
[37 nt withheld, positions 2348-2384]
ACTCTATCTCGGGCTATTCTTTTGATTTATAAGGGATTTTGCCGATTTCGGTCTATTGGTTAAAAAATGA
GCTGATTTAACAAAAATTTAACGCGAATTTTAACAAAATATTAACGTTTACAATTTTATGGTGCACTCTC
AGTACAATCTGCTCTGATGCCGCATAGTTAAGCCAGCCCCGACACCCGCCAACACCCGCTGACGCGCCCT
GACGGGCTTGTCTGCTCCCGGCATCCGCTTACAGACAAGCTGTGACCGTCTCCGGGAGCTGCATGTGTCA
GAGGTTTTCACCGTCATCACCGAAACGCGCGAGACGAAAGGGCCTCGTGATACGCCTATTTTTATAGGTT
AATGTCATGATAATAATGGTTTCTTAGACGTCAGGTGGCACTTTTCGGGGAAATGTGCGCGGAACCCCTA
TTTGTTTATTTTTCTAAATACATTCAAATATGTATCCGCTCATGAGACAATAACCCTGATAAATGCTTCA
ATAATATTGAAAAAGGAAGAGTATGAGTATTCAACATTTCCGTGTCGCCCTTATTCCCTTTTTTGCGGCA
TTTTGCCTTCCTGTTTTTGCTCACCCAGAAACGCTGGTGAAAGTAAAAGATGCTGAAGATCAGTTGGGTG
CACGAGTGGGTTACATCGAACTGGATCTCAACAGCGGTAAGATCCTTGAGAGTTTTCGCCCCGAAGAACG
TTTTCCAATGATGAGCACTTTTAAAGTTCTGCTATGTGGCGCGGTATTATCCCGTATTGACGCCGGGCAA
GAGCAACTCGGTCGCCGCATACACTATTCTCAGAATGACTTGGTTGAGTACTCACCAGTCACAGAAAAGC
ATCTTACGGATGGCATGACAGTAAGAGAATTATGCAGTGCTGCCATAACCATGAGTGATAACACTGCGGC
CAACTTACTTCTGACAACGATCGGAGGACCGAAGGAGCTAACCGCTTTTTTGCACAACATGGGGGATCAT
GTAACTCGCCTTGATCGTTGGGAACCGGAGCTGAATGAAGCCATACCAAACGACGAGCGTGACACCACGA
TGCCTGTAGCAATGGCAACAACGTTGCGCAAACTATTAACTGGCGAACTACTTACTCTAGCTTCCCGGCA
ACAATTAATAGACTGGATGGAGGCGGATAAAGTTGCAGGACCACTTCTGCGCTCGGCCCTTCCGGCTGGC
TGGTTTATTGCTGATAAATCTGGAGCCGGTGAGCGTGGGTCTCGCGGTATCATTGCAGCACTGGGGCCAG
ATGGTAAGCCCTCCCGTATCGTAGTTATCTACACGACGGGGAGTCAGGCAACTATGGATGAACGAAATAG
ACAGATCGCTGAGATAGGTGCCTCACTGATTAAGCATTGGTAACTGTCAGACCAAGTTTACTCATATATA
CTTTAGATTGATTTAAAACTTCATTTTTAATTTAAAAGGATCTAGGTGAAGATCCTTTTTGATAATCTCA
TGACCAAAATCCCTTAACGTGAGTTTTCGTTCCACTGAGCGTCAGACCCCGTAGAAAAGATCAAAGGATC
TTCTTGAGATCCTTTTTTTCTGCGCGTAATCTGCTGCTTGCAAACAAAAAAACCACCGCTACCAGCGGTG
GTTTGTTTGCCGGATCAAGAGCTACCAACTCTTTTTCCGAAGGTAACTGGCTTCAGCAGAGCGCAGATAC
CAAATACTGTTCTTCTAGTGTAGCCGTAGTTAGGCCACCACTTCAAGAACTCTGTAGCACCGCCTACATA
CCTCGCTCTGCTAATCCTGTTACCAGTGGCTGCTGCCAGTGGCGATAAGTCGTGTCTTACCGGGTTGGAC
TCAAGACGATAGTTACCGGATAAGGCGCAGCGGTCGGGCTGAACGGGGGGTTCGTGCACACAGCCCAGCT
TGGAGCGAACGACCTACACCGAACTGAGATACCTACAGCGTGAGCTATGAGAAAGCGCCACGCTTCCCGA
AGGGAGAAAGGCGGACAGGTATCCGGTAAGCGGCAGGGTCGGAACAGGAGAGCGCACGAGGGAGCTTCCA
GGGGGAAACGCCTGGTATCTTTATAGTCCTGTCGGGTTTCGCCACCTCTGACTTGAGCGTCGATTTTTGT
GATGCTCGTCAGGGGGGCGGAGCCTATGGAAAAACGCCAGCAACGCGGCCTTTTTACGGTTCCTGGCCTT
TTGCTGGCCTTTTGCTCACATGT
